Addgene plasmid #118642: pAC1809_pmax-RBM38-FRB
Purpose: Transient transfection; Expresses RBM38-FRB; CAGGS promoter
Depositing lab: Albert Cheng. Depositing organization: Jackson Laboratory. Publication: CRISPR artificial splicing factors. Du M, Jillette N, Zhu JJ, Li S, Cheng AW. Nat Commun. 2020 Jun 12;11(1):2973. doi: 10.1038/s41467-020-16806-4. PubMed 32532987.
Backbone
  Vector backbone: pMAX
  Backbone manufacturer: Amaxa
  Vector type: Mammalian Expression, CRISPR
Growth in bacteria
  Bacterial resistance: Kanamycin, 50 μg/mL
  Growth temperature: 37°C
  Growth strain: NEB Stable
  Copy number: Unknown
Gene/Insert
  Gene/Insert name: RBM38-FRB
  Species: Synthetic
  Promoter: CAGGS
  Cloning method: Gateway Cloning
  Sequencing primers: 5′ gggcttgtcgagacagagaagat; 3′ ACCGAGGAGAGGGTTAGGGAT
Terms and licenses: Academic/Nonprofit Terms; Industry Terms: Not Available to Industry
Depositor comments: More info at http://CasFx.org . Please visit https://www.biorxiv.org/content/early/2018/09/30/431064 for bioRxiv preprint.
How to cite: pAC1809_pmax-RBM38-FRB was a gift from Albert Cheng (Addgene plasmid # 118642 ; http://n2t.net/addgene:118642 ; RRID:Addgene_118642)
