[The description below was written by a language model from this plasmid's Addgene catalogue record and pLannotate feature annotations shown in this document.]
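Description:
pAC1809_pmax-RBM38-FRB is a small (about 4.3 kb) mammalian expression plasmid built on the Amaxa pMAX backbone and intended for transient transfection. It is propagated in E. coli through a high-copy ColE1/pUC-type origin and selected with kanamycin via a Tn5 aminoglycoside phosphotransferase (NeoR/KanR) gene, which appears to be driven by a short fragment of the bla promoter.

The catalogue entry names the promoter as CAGGS, whereas the feature annotation of the sequenced plasmid identifies a CMV immediate-early enhancer and CMV promoter followed by a chimeric β-globin/immunoglobulin intron. The two descriptions do not fully agree, and the record does not resolve this. Downstream, the insert sits between attB1 and attB2 sites, consistent with the recorded Gateway cloning. The open reading frame encodes human RBM38, an RNA-binding protein involved in splicing regulation, followed by three tandem SV40 nuclear localization signals and the FRB domain (the FKBP-rapamycin binding domain of FRAP/mTOR). A partial 3xFLAG match lies near the end of the insert, and a V5 epitope sequence follows attB2; whether V5 is in frame with the fusion is not stated. An SV40 polyadenylation signal terminates the transcript.

FRB heterodimerizes with FKBP in the presence of rapamycin, so this fusion is suited to chemically inducible recruitment of the RBM38 splicing effector to an FKBP-tagged partner. Given the CRISPR classification and the associated work on CRISPR artificial splicing factors, that partner is presumably an RNA-targeting Cas protein supplied from a separate plasmid, allowing drug-controlled modulation of alternative splicing, although the record does not name the partner construct.
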