Features (pLannotate 1.2.2; 17 found; start..end, strand, type, name):
    142..519     +  enhancer       CMV enhancer: human cytomegalovirus immediate early enhancer
    521..720     +  promoter       CMV promoter: human cytomegalovirus (CMV) immediate early promoter
    815..947     +  intron         chimeric intron: chimera between introns from human β-globin and immunoglobulin heavy chain genes
    962..986     +  protein_bind   attB1: mutant version of attB; recombination site for the Gateway® BP reaction BP Clonase™
   1010..1726    +  CDS            RBM38: RBM38_HUMAN - Also known as RNPC1, SEB4. Experimental evidence at protein level: Swiss-Prot protein existence level 1. (Microbial infection) Essential factor for the splicing of the pre-mRNAs of human parvovirus B19 (B19V) and for the expression of B19V 11-kDa protein, which enhances viral replication. From Homo sapiens (Human).
   1757..1777    +  CDS            SV40 NLS: nuclear localization signal of SV40 (simian virus 40) large T antigen
   1781..1801    +  CDS            SV40 NLS: nuclear localization signal of SV40 (simian virus 40) large T antigen
   1805..1825    +  CDS            SV40 NLS: nuclear localization signal of SV40 (simian virus 40) large T antigen
   1907..2173    +  CDS            FRB (sequence withheld): FKBP-rapamycin binding domain of human FRAP
   2321..2337    +  CDS            3xFLAG (fragment): three tandem FLAG® epitope tags
   2363..2387    -  protein_bind   attB2: mutant version of attB; recombination site for the Gateway® BP reaction BP Clonase™
   2440..2481    +  CDS            V5 tag: epitope tag from simian virus 5
   2536..2617    -  polyA_signal   SV40 poly(A) signal: SV40 polyadenylation signal
   2640..2708    -  CDS            large T antigen (fragment): large T antigen from SV40 (simian virus 40)
   2815..3403    -  rep_origin     ori: high-copy-number ColE1/pMB1/pBR322/pUC origin of replication
   3484..4278    -  CDS            NeoR/KanR: aminoglycoside phosphotransferase from Tn5; aph(3')-II (or nptII); confers resistance to neomycin, kanamycin, and G418 (Geneticin®)
   4279..4305    -  promoter       AmpR promoter (fragment): bla
>Addgene plasmid #118642 | pAC1809_pmax-RBM38-FRB | addgene full sequence | sequence record 232521 | Addgene NGS Result
TGTCAATATTGGCCATTAGCCATATTATTCATTGGTTATATAGCATAAATCAATATTGGCTATTGGCCAT
TGCATACGTTGTATCTATATCATAATATGTACATTTATATTGGCTCATGTCCAATATGACCGCCATGTTG
GCATTGATTATTGACTAGTTATTAATAGTAATCAATTACGGGGTCATTAGTTCATAGCCCATATATGGAG
TTCCGCGTTACATAACTTACGGTAAATGGCCCGCCTGGCTGACCGCCCAACGACCCCCGCCCATTGACGT
CAATAATGACGTATGTTCCCATAGTAACGCCAATAGGGACTTTCCATTGACGTCAATGGGTGGAGTATTT
ACGGTAAACTGCCCACTTGGCAGTACATCAAGTGTATCATATGCCAAGTCCGCCCCCTATTGACGTCAAT
GACGGTAAATGGCCCGCCTGGCATTATGCCCAGTACATGACCTTACGGGACTTTCCTACTTGGCAGTACA
TCTACGTATTAGTCATCGCTATTACCATGGTGATGCGGTTTTGGCAGTACACCAATGGGCGTGGATAGCG
GTTTGACTCACGGGGATTTCCAAGTCTCCACCCCATTGACGTCAATGGGAGTTTGTTTTGGCACCAAAAT
CAACGGGACTTTCCAAAATGTCGTAATAACCCCGCCCCGTTGACGCAAATGGGCGGTAGGCGTGTACGGT
GGGAGGTCTATATAAGCAGAGGTCGTTTAGTGAACCGTCAGATCACTAGTAGCTTTATTGCGGTAGTTTA
TCACAGTTAAATTGCTAACGCAGTCAGTGCTCGACTGATCACAGGTAAGTATCAAGGTTACAAGACAGGT
TTAAGGAGGCCAATAGAAACTGGGCTTGTCGAGACAGAGAAGATTCTTGCGTTTCTGATAGGCACCTATT
GGTCTTACTGACATCCACTTTGCCTTTCTCTCCACAGGGAAAAAACAATTGACAAGTTTGTACAAAAAAG
CAGGCTCCGAATTCACCGGTGCCGCCACCATGCTTCTGCAACCGGCGCCATGTGCACCTTCAGCAGGTTT
TCCAAGACCGCTTGCTGCGCCAGGCGCTATGCACGGCAGCCAAAAAGACACCACGTTTACAAAGATATTC
GTCGGTGGACTCCCTTATCATACTACTGACGCGTCCCTTAGAAAGTACTTCGAGGGTTTCGGGGATATTG
AAGAAGCCGTCGTCATAACGGATCGGCAAACTGGAAAGAGCCGGGGCTACGGTTTTGTCACGATGGCTGA
TAGGGCAGCGGCAGAGAGGGCTTGTAAAGACCCAAACCCTATTATCGATGGGCGCAAGGCAAACGTAAAC
CTGGCATACCTTGGGGCAAAGCCGCGCTCATTGCAGACTGGCTTCGCTATCGGCGTACAACAACTCCACC
CAACATTGATTCAAAGAACTTATGGACTCACACCACATTACATTTATCCCCCAGCAATAGTACAACCATC
AGTCGTCATTCCTGCAGCTCCCGTTCCATCACTCTCCAGTCCTTATATAGAGTATACACCAGCCTCTCCA
GCTTATGCCCAATACCCCCCTGCCACTTATGACCAATACCCATACGCCGCGAGCCCGGCCACCGCAGCCA
GCTTTGTAGGTTATAGTTACCCGGCTGCCGTTCCCCAAGCTCTCAGCGCTGCCGCTCCTGCTGGTACTAC
CTTCGTACAATACCAGGCTCCTCAGTTGCAGCCCGACAGAATGCAAAACGTTATCGATGGCGGAGGCGGA
TCTGATCCAAAAAAGAAGAGAAAGGTAGATCCAAAAAAGAAGAGAAAGGTAGATCCAAAAAAGAAGAGAA
AGGTAGGATCTACCGGATCTAGAAACGATGGTGGTGGTGGAAGCGGGGGTGGGGGCAGCGGTGGAGGGGG
AAGCGGGCGCGCCATG
[270 nt withheld, positions 1907-2176]
CAGATCTCGTACGCGTCCCGGGGCGGTGGCTCATCTGGCGGAGGTGGAGGCGGCGGTAGCGGAGGAGGCG
GGTCCGGCGGCGGCGGTAGTGGGCCGGCCATGGACTACAAGGATCACGACGGTGACTATAAGGATCATGA
CATCGACTATAAGGACGATGACGATAAGTGATTAATTAAGAATTCGACCCAGCTTTCTTGTACAAAGTGG
TTGATATCCAGCACAGTGGCGGCCGCTCGAGTCTAGAGGGCCCGCGGTTCGAAGGTAAGCCTATCCCTAA
CCCTCTCCTCGGTCTCGATTCTACGCGTACCGGTTAGCAATTGTTTTTTCGATGAGTTTGGACAAACCAC
AACTAGAATGCAGTGAAAAAAATGCTTTATTTGTGAAATTTGTGATGCTATTGCTTTATTTGTAACCATT
ATAAGCTGCAATAAACAAGTTAACAACAACAATTGCATTCATTTTATGTTTCAGGTTCAGGGGGAGGTGT
GGGAGGTTTTTTAAAGCAAGTAAAACCTCTACAAATGTGGTACTTAAGAGGGGGAGACCAAAGGGCGAGA
CGTTAAGGCCTCACGTGACATGTGAGCAAAAGGCCAGCAAAAGGCCAGGAACCGTAAAAAGGCCGCGTTG
CTGGCGTTTTTCCATAGGCTCCGCCCCCCTGACGAGCATCACAAAAATCGACGCTCAAGTCAGAGGTGGC
GAAACCCGACAGGACTATAAAGATACCAGGCGTTTCCCCCTGGAAGCTCCCTCGTGCGCTCTCCTGTTCC
GACCCTGCCGCTTACGGGATACCTGTCCGCCTTTCTCCCTTCGGGAAGCGTGGCGCTTTCTCATAGCTCA
CGCTGTAGGTATCTCAGTTCGGTGTAGGTCGTTCGCTCCAAGCTGGGCTGTGTGCACGAACCCCCCGTTC
AGCCCGACCGCTGCGCCTTATCCGGTAACTATCGTCTTGAGTCCAACCCGGTAAGACACGACTTATCGCC
ACTGGCAGCAGCCACTGGTAACAGGATTAGCAGAGCGAGGTATGTAGGCGGTGCTACAGAGTTCTTGAAG
TGGTGGCCTAACTACGGCTACACTAGAAGAACAGTATTTGGTATCTGCGCTCTGCTGAAGCCAGTTACCT
TCGGAAAAAGAGTTGGTAGCTCTTGATCCGGCAAACAAACCACCGCTGGTAGCGGTGGTTTTTTTGTTTG
CAAGCAGCAGATTACGCGCAGAAAAAAAGGATCTCAAGAAGATCCTTTGATCTTTTCTACGGGGTCTGAC
GCTCAGTGGAACGAAAACTCACGTTAAGGGATTTTGGTCATGCCGTCTCAGAAGAACTCGTCAAGAAGGC
GATAGAAGGCGATGCGCTGCGAATCGGGAGCGGCGATACCGTAAAGCACGAGGAAGCGGTCAGCCCATTC
GCCGCCAAGCTCTTCAGCAATATCACGGGTAGCCAACGCTATGTCCTGATAGCGGTCCGCCACACCCAGC
CGGCCACAGTCGATGAATCCAGAAAAGCGGCCATTTTCCACCATGATATTCGGCAAGCAGGCATCGCCAT
GGGTCACGACGAGATCCTCGCCGTCGGGCATGCTCGCCTTGAGCCTGGCGAACAGTTCGGCTGGCGCGAG
CCCCTGATGCTCTTCGTCCAGATCATCCTGATCGACAAGACCGGCTTCCATCCGAGTACGTGCTCTCTCG
ATGCGATGTTTCGCTTGGTGGTCGAATGGGCAGGTAGCCGGATCAAGCGTATGCAGCCGCCGCATTGCAT
CAGCCATGATGGATACTTTCTCGGCAGGAGCAAGGTGAGATGACAGGAGATCCTGCCCCGGCACTTCGCC
CAATAGCAGCCAGTCCCTTCCCGCTTCAGTGACAACGTCGAGTACAGCTGCGCAAGGAACGCCCGTCGTG
GCCAGCCACGATAGCCGCGCTGCCTCGTCTTGCAGTTCATTCAGGGCACCGGACAGGTCGGTCTTGACAA
AAAGAACCGGGCGCCCCTGCGCTGACAGCCGGAACACGGCGGCATCAGAGCAGCCGATTGTCTGTTGTGC
CCAGTCATAGCCGAATAGCCTCTCCACCCAAGCGGCCGGAGAACCTGCGTGCAATCCATCTTGTTCAATC
ATAATATTATTGAAGCATTTATCAGGGTTCGTCTCGTCCCGGTCTCCTCCCATGCAV
